Addgene plasmid #108848: pBW2655_pCAG-PV1-NTD-ENTRY-L1-pMag-NLS-BGHpA
Purpose: (Empty Backbone) Insert protein fragment into MluI/BspEI to fuse to pMag/NLS tags on C-terminus
Depositing lab: Wilson Wong. Depositing organization: Boston University Main Campus. Publication: High-performance chemical- and light-inducible recombinases in mammalian cells and mice. Weinberg BH, Cho JH, Agarwal Y, Pham NTH, Caraballo LD, Walkosz M, Ortega C, Trexler M, Tague N, Law B, Benman WKJ, Letendre J, Beal J, Wong WW. Nat Commun. 2019 Oct 24;10(1):4845. doi: 10.1038/s41467-019-12800-7. PubMed 31649244.
Backbone
  Vector backbone: pCAGGS
  Vector type: Mammalian Expression, Synthetic Biology
  Tag / fusion protein: pMag,NLS (C terminal on backbone)
Growth in bacteria
  Bacterial resistance: Ampicillin, 100 μg/mL
  Growth temperature: 37°C
  Growth strain: NEB Stable
  Copy number: High Copy
Gene/Insert
  Gene/Insert name: None
  Tag / fusion protein: pMag,NLS (C terminal on backbone)
Terms and licenses: Academic/Nonprofit Terms; Industry Terms: Not Available to Industry
Depositor comments: Please visit https://www.biorxiv.org/content/10.1101/747121v1 for bioRxiv preprint.
How to cite: pBW2655_pCAG-PV1-NTD-ENTRY-L1-pMag-NLS-BGHpA was a gift from Wilson Wong (Addgene plasmid # 108848 ; http://n2t.net/addgene:108848 ; RRID:Addgene_108848)
