[The description below was written by a language model from this plasmid's Addgene catalogue record and the feature table of its GenBank file.]
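Description:
pBW2655_pCAG-PV1-NTD-ENTRY-L1-pMag-NLS-BGHpA is a 5,754 bp empty entry vector built on the pCAGGS mammalian expression backbone. It is intended for building light-inducible split proteins, in the context of work on chemical- and light-inducible recombinases in mammalian cells and mice. It is propagated in E. coli through a high-copy ColE1/pUC-type origin and selected with ampicillin via the bla gene. Remnants of the lac promoter/operator region and M13 primer sites are carried over from the parental cloning vector. An SV40 origin is also present, which could allow episomal replication in cells expressing SV40 large T antigen.

Expression is driven by the CAG promoter, annotated as the CMV immediate-early enhancer, the chicken beta-actin promoter and the chimeric beta-actin/beta-globin intron, which gives strong constitutive transcription in most mammalian cell types. Downstream lies the entry site: a protein fragment is inserted between MluI and BspEI so that it is fused in frame at its C-terminus to pMag and a nuclear localization signal. The plasmid name suggests an N-terminal fragment ("NTD") joined through a linker ("L1"), although the record does not define these terms or "PV1". pMag is the positively charged member of the Magnet photodimerizer pair, which heterodimerizes with nMag under blue light, so a partner construct carrying the complementary fragment would be needed for reconstitution. The feature table annotates only the SV40 NLS in this region, not the pMag coding sequence or the cloning sites. Transcripts are terminated by the bGH polyadenylation signal, with the backbone's rabbit beta-globin poly(A) signal lying further downstream. No insert is present in the deposited plasmid.
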