LOCUS       Exported 5754 bp ds-DNA circular SYN 13-MAY-2021
DEFINITION  Insert protein fragment into MluI/BspEI to fuse to pMag/NLS tags on
            C-terminus.
ACCESSION   .
VERSION     .
KEYWORDS    pBW2655_pCAG-PV1-NTD-ENTRY-L1-pMag-NLS-BGHpA
SOURCE      synthetic DNA construct
  ORGANISM  synthetic DNA construct
REFERENCE   1 (bases 1 to 5754)
  AUTHORS   Weinberg BH, Cho JH, Agarwal Y, Pham NTH, Caraballo LD, Walkosz M,
            Ortega C, Trexler M, Tague N, Law B, Benman WKJ, Letendre J, Beal J
            , Wong WW
  TITLE     High-performance chemical- and light-inducible recombinases in
            mammalian cells and mice
  JOURNAL   Nature Communications (2019) volume 10, Article number: 4845
REFERENCE   2 (bases 1 to 5754)
  AUTHORS   .
  TITLE     Direct Submission
  JOURNAL   Exported May 13, 2021 from SnapGene Server 1.1.58
            http://www.snapgene.com
FEATURES             Location/Qualifiers
     source          1..5754
                     /organism="synthetic DNA construct"
                     /mol_type="other DNA"
     primer_bind     complement(22..38)
                     /label=M13 rev
                     /note="common sequencing primer, one of multiple similar
                     variants"
     primer_bind     complement(22..38)
                     /label=M13 Reverse
                     /note="In lacZ gene. Also called M13-rev"
     primer_bind     complement(35..57)
                     /label=M13/pUC Reverse
                     /note="In lacZ gene"
     protein_bind    46..62
                     /label=lac operator
                     /bound_moiety="lac repressor encoded by lacI"
                     /note="The lac repressor binds to the lac operator to
                     inhibit transcription in E. coli. This inhibition can be
                     relieved by adding lactose or
                     isopropyl-beta-D-thiogalactopyranoside (IPTG)."
     promoter        complement(70..100)
                     /label=lac promoter
                     /note="promoter for the E. coli lac operon"
     protein_bind    115..136
                     /label=CAP binding site
                     /bound_moiety="E. coli catabolite activator protein"
                     /note="CAP binding activates transcription in the presence
                     of cAMP."
     rep_origin      221..355
                     /label=SV40 ori
                     /note="SV40 origin of replication"
     primer_bind     282..301
                     /label=SV40pro-F
                     /note="SV40 promoter/origin, forward primer"
     polyA_signal    375..509
                     /label=SV40 poly(A) signal
                     /note="SV40 polyadenylation signal"
     primer_bind     complement(412..431)
                     /label=SV40pA-R
                     /note="SV40 polyA, reverse primer"
     primer_bind     466..485
                     /label=EBV-rev
                     /note="SV40 polyA terminator, reverse primer"
     primer_bind     complement(577..594)
                     /label=L4440
                     /note="L4440 vector, forward primer"
     rep_origin      complement(748..1336)
                     /direction=LEFT
                     /label=ori
                     /note="high-copy-number ColE1/pMB1/pBR322/pUC origin of
                     replication"
     primer_bind     complement(828..847)
                     /label=pBR322ori-F
                     /note="pBR322 origin, forward primer"
     CDS             complement(1507..2367)
                     /codon_start=1
                     /gene="bla"
                     /product="beta-lactamase"
                     /label=AmpR
                     /note="confers resistance to ampicillin, carbenicillin, and
                     related antibiotics"
                     /translation="MSIQHFRVALIPFFAAFCLPVFAHPETLVKVKDAEDQLGARVGYI
                     ELDLNSGKILESFRPEERFPMMSTFKVLLCGAVLSRIDAGQEQLGRRIHYSQNDLVEYS
                     PVTEKHLTDGMTVRELCSAAITMSDNTAANLLLTTIGGPKELTAFLHNMGDHVTRLDRW
                     EPELNEAIPNDERDTTMPVAMATTLRKLLTGELLTLASRQQLIDWMEADKVAGPLLRSA
                     LPAGWFIADKSGAGERGSRGIIAALGPDGKPSRIVVIYTTGSQATMDERNRQIAEIGAS
                     LIKHW"
     primer_bind     2130..2149
                     /label=Amp-R
                     /note="Ampicillin resistance gene, reverse primer"
     promoter        complement(2368..2472)
                     /gene="bla"
                     /label=AmpR promoter
     enhancer        2503..2882
                     /label=CMV enhancer
                     /note="human cytomegalovirus immediate early enhancer"
     promoter        2884..3159
                     /label=chicken beta-actin promoter
     intron          3160..4175
                     /label=chimeric intron
                     /note="chimera between introns from chicken beta-actin and
                     rabbit beta-globin"
     primer_bind     4099..4121
                     /label=pCAGGS-5
                     /note="Chimeric intron in CAG promoter, forward primer"
     primer_bind     4183..4202
                     /label=pCAG-F
                     /note="Rabbit beta-globin intron, for pCAG plasmids,
                     forward primer"
     CDS             4801..4821
                     /codon_start=1
                     /product="nuclear localization signal of SV40 (simian virus
                     40) large T antigen"
                     /label=SV40 NLS
                     /translation="PKKKRKV"
     polyA_signal    4831..5055
                     /label=bGH poly(A) signal
                     /note="bovine growth hormone polyadenylation signal"
     primer_bind     complement(5295..5314)
                     /label=Bglob-pA-R
                     /note="Rabbit beta-globin polyA region, reverse primer"
     polyA_signal    5360..5415
                     /label=-beta-globin poly(A) signal
                     /note="rabbit beta-globin polyadenylation signal (Gil and
                     Proudfoot, 1987)"
     primer_bind     complement(5414..5433)
                     /label=rbglobpA-R
                     /note="Rabbit beta-globin polyA, reverse primer. Also
                     called rb-glob-pA-term-R"
ORIGIN
        1 cccaagcttg gcgtaatcat ggtcatagct gtttcctgtg tgaaattgtt atccgctcac
       61 aattccacac aacatacgag ccggaagcat aaagtgtaaa gcctggggtg cctaatgagt
      121 gagctaactc acattaattg cgttgcgctc actgcccgct ttccagtcgg gaaacctgtc
      181 gtgccagcgg atccgcatct caattagtca gcaaccatag tcccgcccct aactccgccc
      241 agttccgccc attctccgcc ccatggctga ctaatttttt ttatttatgc agaggccgag
      301 gccgcctcgg cctctgagct attccagaag tagtgaggag gcttttttgg aggcctaggc
      361 ttttgcaaaa agctaacttg tttattgcag cttataatgg ttacaaataa agcaatagca
      421 tcacaaattt cacaaataaa gcattttttt cactgcattc tagttgtggt ttgtccaaac
      481 tcatcaatgt atcttatcat gtctggatcc gctgcattaa tgaatcggcc aacgcgcggg
      541 gagaggcggt ttgcgtattg ggcgctcttc cgcttcctcg ctcactgact cgctgcgctc
      601 ggtcgttcgg ctgcggcgag cggtatcagc tcactcaaag gcggtaatac ggttatccac
      661 agaatcaggg gataacgcag gaaagaacat gtgagcaaaa ggccagcaaa aggccaggaa
      721 ccgtaaaaag gccgcgttgc tggcgttttt ccataggctc cgcccccctg acgagcatca
      781 caaaaatcga cgctcaagtc agaggtggcg aaacccgaca ggactataaa gataccaggc
      841 gtttccccct ggaagctccc tcgtgcgctc tcctgttccg accctgccgc ttaccggata
      901 cctgtccgcc tttctccctt cgggaagcgt ggcgctttct catagctcac gctgtaggta
      961 tctcagttcg gtgtaggtcg ttcgctccaa gctgggctgt gtgcacgaac cccccgttca
     1021 gcccgaccgc tgcgccttat ccggtaacta tcgtcttgag tccaacccgg taagacacga
     1081 cttatcgcca ctggcagcag ccactggtaa caggattagc agagcgaggt atgtaggcgg
     1141 tgctacagag ttcttgaagt ggtggcctaa ctacggctac actagaagaa cagtatttgg
     1201 tatctgcgct ctgctgaagc cagttacctt cggaaaaaga gttggtagct cttgatccgg
     1261 caaacaaacc accgctggta gcggtggttt ttttgtttgc aagcagcaga ttacgcgcag
     1321 aaaaaaagga tctcaagaag atcctttgat cttttctacg gggtctgacg ctcagtggaa
     1381 cgaaaactca cgttaaggga ttttggtcat gagattatca aaaaggatct tcacctagat
     1441 ccttttaaat taaaaatgaa gttttaaatc aatctaaagt atatatgagt aaacttggtc
     1501 tgacagttac caatgcttaa tcagtgaggc acctatctca gcgatctgtc tatttcgttc
     1561 atccatagtt gcctgactcc ccgtcgtgta gataactacg atacgggagg gcttaccatc
     1621 tggccccagt gctgcaatga taccgcgaga cccacgctca ccggctccag atttatcagc
     1681 aataaaccag ccagccggaa gggccgagcg cagaagtggt cctgcaactt tatccgcctc
     1741 catccagtct attaattgtt gccgggaagc tagagtaagt agttcgccag ttaatagttt
     1801 gcgcaacgtt gttgccattg ctacaggcat cgtggtgtca cgctcgtcgt ttggtatggc
     1861 ttcattcagc tccggttccc aacgatcaag gcgagttaca tgatccccca tgttgtgcaa
     1921 aaaagcggtt agctccttcg gtcctccgat cgttgtcaga agtaagttgg ccgcagtgtt
     1981 atcactcatg gttatggcag cactgcataa ttctcttact gtcatgccat ccgtaagatg
     2041 cttttctgtg actggtgagt actcaaccaa gtcattctga gaatagtgta tgcggcgacc
     2101 gagttgctct tgcccggcgt caatacggga taataccgcg ccacatagca gaactttaaa
     2161 agtgctcatc attggaaaac gttcttcggg gcgaaaactc tcaaggatct taccgctgtt
     2221 gagatccagt tcgatgtaac ccactcgtgc acccaactga tcttcagcat cttttacttt
     2281 caccagcgtt tctgggtgag caaaaacagg aaggcaaaat gccgcaaaaa agggaataag
     2341 ggcgacacgg aaatgttgaa tactcatact cttccttttt caatattatt gaagcattta
     2401 tcagggttat tgtctcatga gcggatacat atttgaatgt atttagaaaa ataaacaaat
     2461 aggggttccg cgcacatttc cccgaaaagt gccacctggg tcgacattga ttattgacta
     2521 gttattaata gtaatcaatt acggggtcat tagttcatag cccatatatg gagttccgcg
     2581 ttacataact tacggtaaat ggcccgcctg gctgaccgcc caacgacccc cgcccattga
     2641 cgtcaataat gacgtatgtt cccatagtaa cgccaatagg gactttccat tgacgtcaat
     2701 gggtggagta tttacggtaa actgcccact tggcagtaca tcaagtgtat catatgccaa
     2761 gtacgccccc tattgacgtc aatgacggta aatggcccgc ctggcattat gcccagtaca
     2821 tgaccttatg ggactttcct acttggcagt acatctacgt attagtcatc gctattacca
     2881 tggtcgaggt gagccccacg ttctgcttca ctctccccat ctcccccccc tccccacccc
     2941 caattttgta tttatttatt ttttaattat tttgtgcagc gatgggggcg gggggggggg
     3001 gggcgcgcgc caggcggggc ggggcggggc gaggggcggg gcggggcgag gcggaaaggt
     3061 gcggcggcag ccaatcagag cggcgcgctc cgaaagtttc cttttatggc gaggcggcgg
     3121 cggcggcggc cctataaaaa gcgaagcgcg cggcgggcgg gagtcgctgc gttgccttcg
     3181 ccccgtgccc cgctccgcgc cgcctcgcgc cgcccgcccc ggctctgact gaccgcgtta
     3241 ctcccacagg tgagcgggcg ggacggccct tctcctccgg gctgtaatta gcgcttggtt
     3301 taatgacggc tcgtttcttt tctgtggctg cgtgaaagcc ttaaagggct ccgggagggc
     3361 cctttgtgcg ggggggagcg gctcgggggg tgcgtgcgtg tgtgtgtgcg tggggagcgc
     3421 cgcgtgcggc tccgcgctgc ccggcggctg tgagcgctgc gggcgcggcg cggggctttg
     3481 tgcgctccgc agtgtgcgcg aggggagcgc ggccgggggc ggtgccccgc ggtgcggggg
     3541 gggctgcgag gggaacaaag gctgcgtgcg gggtgtgtgc gtgggggggt gagcaggggg
     3601 tgtgggcgcg gcggtcgggc tgtaaccccc ccctgcaccc ccctccccga gttgctgagc
     3661 acggcccggc ttcgggtgcg gggctccgta cggggcgtgg cgcggggctc gccgtgccgg
     3721 gcggggggtg gcggcaggtg ggggtgccgg gcggggcggg gccgcctcgg gccggggagg
     3781 gctcggggga ggggcgcggc ggcccccgga gcgccggcgg ctgtcgaggc gcggcgagcc
     3841 gcagccattg ccttttatgg taatcgtgcg agagggcgca gggacttcct ttgtcccaaa
     3901 tctgtgcgga gccgaaatct gggaggcgcc gccgcacccc ctctagcggg cgcggggcga
     3961 agcggtgcgg cgccggcagg aaggaaatgg gcggggaggg ccttcgtgcg tcgccgcgcc
     4021 gccgtcccct tctccctctc cagcctcggg gctgtccgcg gggggacggc tgccttcggg
     4081 ggggacgggg cagggcgggg ttcggcttct ggcgtgtgac cggcggctct agagcctctg
     4141 ctaaccatgt tcatgccttc ttctttttcc tacagctcct gggcaacgtg ctggttattg
     4201 tgctgtctca tcattttggc aaagaattga ttaattcgag cgaaggcgcg cccattactc
     4261 gcatccattc tcaggctgtc tcgtctcgtc tcgcacgcgt aagtctactc cggagggtct
     4321 ggctccggat caagtggtgg cagcggtacc catactcttt atgcccccgg tggatatgac
     4381 attatgggat atctgaggca gatcaggaac cggccaaacc cgcaggtgga actgggcccc
     4441 gtggatacat cctgcgcctt gattctttgt gacctgaaac agaaagacac cccgatagtt
     4501 tacgcgagtg aagccttcct ctacatgaca ggttacagca acgcagaggt gctgggccgg
     4561 aattgccggt ttctgcaaag ccctgacggc atggtgaagc ccaagagcac ccggaagtac
     4621 gtggatagta acacaatcaa tactatgcgc aaggcaatcg acaggaatgc cgaggtgcag
     4681 gttgaagtag tcaattttaa aaagaatgga cagcgatttg ttaatttcct gactatgata
     4741 cctgttaggg acgaaacagg cgagtatcga tactctatgg gattccagtg cgaaacagaa
     4801 cccaagaaaa agcggaaggt gtgagaattc ctgtgccttc tagttgccag ccatctgttg
     4861 tttgcccctc ccccgtgcct tccttgaccc tggaaggtgc cactcccact gtcctttcct
     4921 aataaaatga ggaaattgca tcgcattgtc tgagtaggtg tcattctatt ctggggggtg
     4981 gggtggggca ggacagcaag ggggaggatt gggaagacaa tagcaggcat gctggggatg
     5041 cggtgggctc tatggcttct gaggcggaaa gaaccagctg gggctctagg gggtatcccc
     5101 acgcgccctg tagcgtgtac cgctgggagt tcgtagacgg aaacaaacgc agaatccaag
     5161 cgcggccgcc caggatacat agattaccac aactccgagc ccttccaccg ctagcgcact
     5221 cctcaggtgc aggctgccta tcagaaggtg gtggctggtg tggccaatgc cctggctcac
     5281 aaataccact gagatctttt tccctctgcc aaaaattatg gggacatcat gaagcccctt
     5341 gagcatctga cttctggcta ataaaggaaa tttattttca ttgcaatagt gtgttggaat
     5401 tttttgtgtc tctcactcgg aaggacatat gggagggcaa atcatttaaa acatcagaat
     5461 gagtatttgg tttagagttt ggcaacatat gcccatatgc tggctgccat gaacaaaggt
     5521 tggctataaa gaggtcatca gtatatgaaa cagccccctg ctgtccattc cttattccat
     5581 agaaaagcct tgacttgagg ttagattttt tttatatttt gttttgtgtt atttttttct
     5641 ttaacatccc taaaattttc cttacatgtt ttactagcca gatttttcct cctctcctga
     5701 ctactcccag tcatagctgt ccctcttctc ttatggagat ccctcgacct gcag
//
