>Addgene plasmid #108848 | pBW2655_pCAG-PV1-NTD-ENTRY-L1-pMag-NLS-BGHpA | addgene partial sequence | sequence record 217939 | Addgene Partial NGS Result
TGCACCCCCCTCCCCGAGTTGCTGAGCACGGCCCGGCTTCGGGTGCGGGGCTCCGTACGGGGCGTGGCGC
GGGGCTCGCCGTGCCGGGCGGGGGGTGGCGGCAGGTGGGGGTGCCGGGCGGGGCGGGGCCGCCTCGGGCC
GGGGAGGGCTCGGGGGAGGGGCGCGGCGGCCCCCGGAGCGCCGGCGGCTGTCGAGGCGCGGCGAGCCGCA
GCCATTGCCTTTTATGGTAATCGTGCGAGAGGGCGCAGGGACTTCCTTTGTCCCAAATCTGTGCGGAGCC
GAAATCTGGGAGGCGCCGCCGCACCCCCTCTAGCGGGCGCGGGGCGAAGCGGTGCGGCGCCGGCAGGAAG
GAAATGGGCGGGGAGGGCCTTCGTGCGTCGCCGCGCCGCCGTCCCCTTCTCCCTCTCCAGCCTCGGGGCT
GTCCGCGGGGGGACGGCTGCCTTCGGGGGGGACGGGGCAGGGCGGGGTTCGGCTTCTGGCGTGTGACCGG
CGGCTCTAGAGCCTCTGCTAACCATGTTCATGCCTTCTTCTTTTTCCTACAGCTCCTGGGCAACGTGCTG
GTTATTGTGCTGTCTCATCATTTTGGCAAAGAATTGATTAATTCGAGCGAAGGCGCGCCCATTACTCGCA
TCCATTCTCAGGCTGTCTCGTCTCGTCTCGCACGCGTAAGTCTACTCCGGAGGGTCTGGCTCCGGATCAA
GTGGTGGCAGCGGTACCCATACTCTTTATGCCCCCGGTGGATATGACATTATGGGATATCTGAGGCAGAT
CAGGAACCGGCCAAACCCGCAGGTGGAACTGGGCCCCGTGGATACATCCTGCGCCTTGATTCTTTGTGAC
CTGAAACAGAAAGACACCCCGATAGTTTACGCGAGTGAAGCCTTCCTCTACATGACAGGTTACAGCAACG
CAGAGGTGCTGGGCCGGAATTGCCGGTTTCTGCAAAGCCCTGACGGCATGGTGAAGCCCAAGAGCACCCG
GAAGTACGTGGATAGTAACACAATCAATACTATGCGCAAGGCAATCGACAGGAATGCCGAGGTGCAGGTT
GAAGTAGTCAATTTTAAAAAGAATGGACAGCGATTTGTTAATTTCCTGACTATGATACCTGTTAGGGACG
AAACAGGCGAGTATCGATACTCTATGGGATTCCAGTGCGAAACAGAACCCAAGAAAAAGCGGAAGGTGTG
AGAATTCCTGTGCCTTCTAGTTGCCAGCCATCTGTTGTTTGCCCCTCCCCCGTGCCTTCCTTGACCCTGG
AAGGTGCCACTCCCACTGTCCTTTCCTAATAAAATGAGGAAATTGCATCGCATTGTCTGAGTAGGTGTCA
TTCTATTCTGGGGGGTGGGGTGGGGCAGGACAGCAAGGGGGAGGATTGGGAAGACAATAGCAGGCATGCT
GGGGATGCGGTGGGCTCTATGGCTTCTGAGGCGGAAAGAACCAGCTGGGGCTCTAGGGGGTATCCCCACG
CGCCCTGTAGCGTGTACCGCTGGGAGTTCGTAGACGGAAACAAACGCAGAATCCAAGCGCGGCCGCCCAG
GATACATAGATTACCACAACTCCGAGCCCTTCCACCGCTAGCGCACTCCTCAGGTGCAGGCTGCCTATCA
GAAGGTGGTGGCTGGTGTGGCCAATGCCCTGGCTCACAAATACCACTGAGATCTTTTTCCCTCTGCCAAA
AATTATGGGGACATCATGAAGCCCCTTGAGCATCTGACTTCTGGCTAATAAAGGAAATTTATTTTCATTG
CAATAGTGTGTTGGAATTTTTTGTGTCTCTCACTCGGAAGGACATATGGGAGGGCAAATCATTTAAAACA
TCAGAATGAGTATTTGGTTTAGAGTTTGGCAACATATGCCCATATGCTGGCTGCCATGAACAAAGGTTGG
CTATAAAGAGGTCATCAGTATATGAAACAGCCCCCTGCTGTCCATTCCTTATTCCATAGAAAAGCCTTGA
CTTGAGGTTAGATTTTTTTTATATTTTGTTTTGTGTTATTTTTTTCTTTAACATCCCTAAAATTTTCCTT
ACATGTTTTACTAGCCAGATTTTTCCTCCTCTCCTGACTACTCCCAGTCATAGCTGTCCCTCTTCTCTTA
TGGAGATCCCTCGACCTGCAGCCCAAGCTTGGCGTAATCATGGTCATAGCTGTTTCCTGTGTGAAATTGT
TATCCGCTCACAATTCCACACAACATACGAGCCGGAAGCATAAAGTGTAAAGCCTGGGGTGCCTAATGAG
TGAGCTAACTCACATTAATTGCGTTGCGCTCACTGCCCGCTTTCCAGTCGGGAAACCTGTCGTGCCAGCG
GATCCGCATCTCAATTAGTCAGCAACCATAGTCCCGCCCCTAACTCCGCCCAGTTCCGCCCATTCTCCGC
CCCATGGCTGACTAATTTTTTTTATTTATGCAGAGGCCGAGGCCGCCTCGGCCTCTGAGCTATTCCAGAA
GTAGTGAGGAGGCTTTTTTGGAGGCCTAGGCTTTTGCAAAAAGCTAACTTGTTTATTGCAGCTTATAATG
GTTACAAATAAAGCAATAGCATCACAAATTTCACAAATAAAGCATTTTTTTCACTGCATTCTAGTTGTGG
TTTGTCCAAACTCATCAATGTATCTTATCATGTCTGGATCCGCTGCATTAATGAATCGGCCAACGCGCGG
GGAGAGGCGGTTTGCGTATTGGGCGCTCTTCCGCTTCCTCGCTCACTGACTCGCTGCGCTCGGTCGTTCG
GCTGCGGCGAGCGGTATCAGCTCACTCAAAGGCGGTAATACGGTTATCCACAGAATCAGGGGATAACGCA
GGAAAGAACATGTGAGCAAAAGGCCAGCAAAAGGCCAGGAACCGTAAAAAGGCCGCGTTGCTGGCGTTTT
TCCATAGGCTCCGCCCCCCTGACGAGCATCACAAAAATCGACGCTCAAGTCAGAGGTGGCGAAACCCGAC
AGGACTATAAAGATACCAGGCGTTTCCCCCTGGAAGCTCCCTCGTGCGCTCTCCTGTTCCGACCCTGCCG
CTTACCGGATACCTGTCCGCCTTTCTCCCTTCGGGAAGCGTGGCGCTTTCTCATAGCTCACGCTGTAGGT
ATCTCAGTTCGGTGTAGGTCGTTCGCTCCAAGCTGGGCTGTGTGCACGAACCCCCCGTTCAGCCCGACCG
CTGCGCCTTATCCGGTAACTATCGTCTTGAGTCCAACCCGGTAAGACACGACTTATCGCCACTGGCAGCA
GCCACTGGTAACAGGATTAGCAGAGCGAGGTATGTAGGCGGTGCTACAGAGTTCTTGAAGTGGTGGCCTA
ACTACGGCTACACTAGAAGAACAGTATTTGGTATCTGCGCTCTGCTGAAGCCAGTTACCTTCGGAAAAAG
AGTTGGTAGCTCTTGATCCGGCAAACAAACCACCGCTGGTAGCGGTGGTTTTTTTGTTTGCAAGCAGCAG
ATTACGCGCAGAAAAAAAGGATCTCAAGAAGATCCTTTGATCTTTTCTACGGGGTCTGACGCTCAGTGGA
ACGAAAACTCACGTTAAGGGATTTTGGTCATGAGATTATCAAAAAGGATCTTCACCTAGATCCTTTTAAA
TTAAAAATGAAGTTTTAAATCAATCTAAAGTATATATGAGTAAACTTGGTCTGACAGTTACCAATGCTTA
ATCAGTGAGGCACCTATCTCAGCGATCTGTCTATTTCGTTCATCCATAGTTGCCTGACTCCCCGTCGTGT
AGATAACTACGATACGGGAGGGCTTACCATCTGGCCCCAGTGCTGCAATGATACCGCGAGACCCACGCTC
ACCGGCTCCAGATTTATCAGCAATAAACCAGCCAGCCGGAAGGGCCGAGCGCAGAAGTGGTCCTGCAACT
TTATCCGCCTCCATCCAGTCTATTAATTGTTGCCGGGAAGCTAGAGTAAGTAGTTCGCCAGTTAATAGTT
TGCGCAACGTTGTTGCCATTGCTACAGGCATCGTGGTGTCACGCTCGTCGTTTGGTATGGCTTCATTCAG
CTCCGGTTCCCAACGATCAAGGCGAGTTACATGATCCCCCATGTTGTGCAAAAAAGCGGTTAGCTCCTTC
GGTCCTCCGATCGTTGTCAGAAGTAAGTTGGCCGCAGTGTTATCACTCATGGTTATGGCAGCACTGCATA
ATTCTCTTACTGTCATGCCATCCGTAAGATGCTTTTCTGTGACTGGTGAGTACTCAACCAAGTCATTCTG
AGAATAGTGTATGCGGCGACCGAGTTGCTCTTGCCCGGCGTCAATACGGGATAATACCGCGCCACATAGC
AGAACTTTAAAAGTGCTCATCATTGGAAAACGTTCTTCGGGGCGAAAACTCTCAAGGATCTTACCGCTGT
TGAGATCCAGTTCGATGTAACCCACTCGTGCACCCAACTGATCTTCAGCATCTTTTACTTTCACCAGCGT
TTCTGGGTGAGCAAAAACAGGAAGGCAAAATGCCGCAAAAAAGGGAATAAGGGCGACACGGAAATGTTGA
ATACTCATACTCTTCCTTTTTCAATATTATTGAAGCATTTATCAGGGTTATTGTCTCATGAGCGGATACA
TATTTGAATGTATTTAGAAAAATAAACAAATAGGGGTTCCGCGCACATTTCCCCGAAAAGTGCCACCTGG
GTCGACATTGATTATTGACTAGTTATTAATAGTAATCAATTACGGGGTCATTAGTTCATAGCCCATATAT
GGAGTTCCGCGTTACATAACTTACGGTAAATGGCCCGCCTGGCTGACCGCCCAACGACCCCCGCCCATTG
ACGTCAATAATGACGTATGTTCCCATAGTAACGCCAATAGGGACTTTCCATTGACGTCAATGGGTGGAGT
ATTTACGGTAAACTGCCCACTTGGCAGTACATCAAGTGTATCATATGCCAAGTACGCCCCCTATTGACGT
CAATGACGGTAAATGGCCCGCCTGGCATTATGCCCAGTACATGACCTTATGGGACTTTCCTACTTGGCAG
TACATCTACGTATTAGTCATCGCTATTACCATGGTCGAGGTGAGCCCCACGTTCTGCTTCACTCTCCCCA
TCTCCCCCCCCTCCCCACCCCCAATTTTGTATTTATTTATTTTTTAATTATTTTGTGCAGCGATGGGGGC
GGGGGGGG
